Addgene plasmid #121180: pMK346 (Hygro-P2A-mAID-mCherry)
Purpose: N-terminal tagging
Depositing lab: Masato Kanemaki. Depositing organization: National Institute of Genetics. Publication: Generation of conditional auxin-inducible degron (AID) cells and tight control of degron-fused proteins using the degradation inhibitor auxinole. Yesbolatova A, Natsume T, Hayashi KI, Kanemaki MT. Methods. 2019 Apr 23. pii: S1046-2023(18)30331-1. doi: 10.1016/j.ymeth.2019.04.010. PubMed 31026591.
Backbone
  Vector backbone: pBluescript
  Vector type: CRISPR
Growth in bacteria
  Bacterial resistance: Ampicillin, 100 μg/mL
  Growth temperature: 37°C
  Growth strain: DH5alpha
  Copy number: High Copy
Gene/Insert
  Gene/Insert name: Hygro-P2A-mAID-mCherry
  Species: Synthetic
  Cloning method: Restriction Enzyme; 5′ cloning site Unknown (unknown if destroyed); 3′ cloning site Unknown (unknown if destroyed)
Terms and licenses: Academic/Nonprofit Terms; Industry Terms: Not Available to Industry
How to cite: pMK346 (Hygro-P2A-mAID-mCherry) was a gift from Masato Kanemaki (Addgene plasmid # 121180 ; http://n2t.net/addgene:121180 ; RRID:Addgene_121180)
