[The description below was written by a language model from this plasmid's Addgene catalogue record and pLannotate feature annotations shown in this document.]
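Description:
pMK346 (Hygro-P2A-mAID-mCherry) is a pBluescript-based donor-cassette plasmid catalogued under the CRISPR vector type and intended for N-terminal tagging of proteins with an auxin-inducible degron. It is a high-copy plasmid of about 5 kb, propagated in E. coli through a ColE1/pUC-type origin and selected with ampicillin via the β-lactamase gene. It also keeps the usual pBluescript elements: an f1 origin, lac promoter/operator and lacZα remnants, and T7 and T3 promoters flanking what is left of the multiple cloning site.

The synthetic insert sits between the two MCS fragments as one same-strand arrangement. The hygromycin phosphotransferase gene (hph) comes first, followed by a short unannotated gap that corresponds by the construct name to the P2A self-cleaving peptide, then the mini-AID degron derived from Arabidopsis IAA17, and finally an mCherry-type red fluorescent protein, which the annotation software matched to mCherry2. No eukaryotic promoter, polyadenylation signal, homology arms or guide RNA cassette are annotated. This fits a promoterless module meant to be placed in frame at the start of an endogenous coding sequence, with locus-specific homology arms added by the user, although the record does not spell out that workflow.

After such an integration, the target gene's own promoter would drive hygromycin resistance. P2A skipping would then release the marker from the mAID-mCherry-tagged protein. The tagged protein can be followed by red fluorescence and, in cells expressing the TIR1 F-box protein, degraded rapidly when auxin is added. The associated publication concerns generating conditional AID cell lines and controlling degron-fused proteins tightly with the inhibitor auxinole.
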