Features (pLannotate 1.2.2; 16 found; start..end, strand, type, name):
     27..45      +  promoter       T7 promoter: promoter for bacteriophage T7 RNA polymerase
     54..102     -  misc_feature   MCS (fragment): pBluescript multiple cloning site
    108..1130    +  CDS            hph: KHYB_ECOLX - Experimental evidence at protein level: Swiss-Prot protein existence level 1. The aminoglycoside phosphotransferases achieve inactivation of their antibiotic substrates by phosphorylation. Only phosphorylates hygromycin and closely related compounds such as demethyl analogs and destomycin. From Escherichia coli.
   1206..1409    +  CDS            mini-AID: minimal degron from the auxin-responsive IAA17 protein of Arabidopsis thaliana (Kubota et al., 2013) acts as an auxin-inducible degron (AID) in the presence of TIR1
   1416..2123    +  CDS            mCherry2: mCherry2 is a basic (constitutively fluorescent) red fluorescent protein published in 2017, derived from Discosoma sp.. It has very low acid sensitivity.
   2142..2183    -  misc_feature   MCS (fragment): pBluescript multiple cloning site
   2196..2214    -  promoter       T3 promoter: promoter for bacteriophage T3 RNA polymerase
   2259..2275    -  protein_bind   lac operator: The lac repressor binds to the lac operator to inhibit transcription in E. coli. This inhibition can be relieved by adding lactose or isopropyl-β-D-thiogalactopyranoside (IPTG). lac repressor encoded by lacI
   2283..2313    -  promoter       lac promoter: promoter for the E. coli lac operon
   2328..2349    -  protein_bind   CAP binding site: CAP binding activates transcription in the presence of cAMP. E. coli catabolite activator protein
   2362..2454    -  CDS            lacI (fragment): lac repressor; lacI; The lac repressor binds to the lac operator to inhibit transcription in E. coli. This inhibition can be relieved by adding lactose or isopropyl-β-D-thiogalactopyranoside (IPTG).
   2637..3225    -  rep_origin     ori: high-copy-number ColE1/pMB1/pBR322/pUC origin of replication
   3396..4256    -  CDS            AmpR: β-lactamase; bla; confers resistance to ampicillin, carbenicillin, and related antibiotics
   4257..4361    -  promoter       AmpR promoter: bla
   4388..4746    +  rep_origin     f1 ori (sequence partly withheld): f1 bacteriophage origin of replication; arrow indicates direction of (+) strand synthesis
   4848..19      -  CDS            lacZα (fragment) (across the origin): LacZα fragment of β-galactosidase; lacZ fragment
>Addgene plasmid #121180 | pMK346 (Hygro-P2A-mAID-mCherry) | addgene full sequence | sequence record 327726 | Addgene NGS Result
GTAAAACGACGGCCAGTGAGCGCGCGTAATACGACTCACTATAGGGCGAATTGGGTACCGGGCCCCCCCT
CGAGGTCGACGGTATCGATAAGCTTGATATCGCCACCATGAAAAAGCCTGAACTCACCGCGACGTCTGTC
GAGAAGTTTCTGATCGAAAAGTTCGACAGCGTCTCCGACCTGATGCAGCTCTCGGAGGGCGAAGAATCTC
GTGCTTTCAGCTTCGATGTAGGAGGGCGTGGATATGTCCTGCGGGTAAATAGCTGCGCCGATGGTTTCTA
CAAAGATCGTTATGTTTATCGGCACTTTGCATCGGCCGCGCTCCCGATTCCGGAAGTGCTTGACATTGGG
GAATTCAGCGAGAGCCTGACCTATTGCATCTCCCGCCGTGCACAGGGTGTCACGTTGCAAGACCTGCCTG
AAACCGAACTGCCCGCTGTTCTGCAGCCGGTCGCGGAGGCCATGGATGCGATCGCTGCGGCCGATCTTAG
CCAGACGAGCGGGTTCGGCCCATTCGGACCGCAAGGAATCGGTCAATACACTACATGGCGTGATTTCATA
TGCGCGATTGCTGATCCCCATGTGTATCACTGGCAAACTGTGATGGACGACACCGTCAGTGCGTCCGTCG
CGCAGGCTCTCGATGAGCTGATGCTTTGGGCCGAGGACTGCCCCGAAGTCCGGCACCTCGTGCACGCGGA
TTTCGGCTCCAACAATGTCCTGACGGACAATGGCCGCATAACAGCGGTCATTGACTGGAGCGAGGCGATG
TTCGGGGATTCCCAATACGAGGTCGCCAACATCTTCTTCTGGAGGCCGTGGTTGGCTTGTATGGAGCAGC
AGACGCGCTACTTCGAGCGGAGGCATCCGGAGCTTGCAGGATCGCCGCGGCTCCGGGCGTATATGCTCCG
CATTGGTCTTGACCAACTCTATCAGAGCTTGGTTGACGGCAATTTCGATGATGCAGCTTGGGCGCAGGGT
CGATGCGACGCAATCGTCCGATCCGGAGCCGGGACTGTCGGGCGTACACAAATCGCCCGCAGAAGCGCGG
CCGTCTGGACCGATGGCTGTGTAGAAGTACTCGCCGATAGTGGAAACCGACGCCCCAGCACTCGTCCGAG
GGCAAAGGAATCAGGAAGCGGAGCTACTAACTTCAGCCTGCTGAAGCAGGCTGGAGACGTGGAGGAGAAC
CCTGGACCTAGATCTAAGGAGAAGAGTGCTTGTCCTAAAGATCCAGCCAAACCTCCGGCCAAGGCACAAG
TTGTGGGATGGCCACCGGTGAGATCATACCGGAAGAACGTGATGGTTTCCTGCCAAAAATCAAGCGGTGG
CCCGGAGGCGGCGGCGTTCGTGAAGGTATCAATGGACGGAGCACCGTACTTGAGGAAAATCGATTTGAGG
ATGTATAAAGCTAGCATGGTGAGCAAGGGCGAGGAGGATAACATGGCCATCATCAAGGAGTTCATGCGCT
TCAAGGTGCACATGGAGGGCTCCGTGAACGGCCACGAGTTCGAGATCGAGGGCGAGGGCGAGGGCCGCCC
CTACGAGGGCACCCAGACCGCCAAGCTGAAGGTGACCAAGGGTGGCCCCCTGCCCTTCGCCTGGGACATC
CTGTCCCCTCAGTTCATGTACGGCTCCAAGGCCTACGTGAAGCACCCCGCCGACATCCCCGACTACTTGA
AGCTGTCCTTCCCCGAGGGCTTCAATTGGGAGCGCGTGATGAACTTCGAGGACGGCGGCGTGGTGACCGT
GACCCAGGACTCCTCCCTGCAGGACGGCGAGTTCATCTACAAGGTGAAGCTGCGCGGCACCAACTTCCCC
TCCGACGGCCCCGTAATGCAGTGTCGTACCATGGGCTGGGAGGCCTCCACTGAGCGGATGTACCCCGAGG
ACGGCGCCCTGAAGGGCGAGATCAAGCAGAGGCTGAAGCTGAAGGACGGCGGCCACTACGACGCTGAGGT
CAAGACCACCTACAAGGCCAAGAAGCCCGTGCAGCTGCCCGGCGCCTACAACGTCGACATCAAGTTGGAC
ATCCTTTCCCACAACGAGGACTACACCATCGTGGAACAGTACGAACGCGCCGAGGGCCGCCACTCCACCG
GCGGCATGGACGAGCTGTACAAGGGCGCTGGTGCAGGCGCCGGATCCACTAGTTCTAGAGCGGCCGCCAC
CGCGGTGGAGCTCCAGCTTTTGTTCCCTTTAGTGAGGGTTAATTGCGCGCTTGGCGTAATCATGGTCATA
GCTGTTTCCTGTGTGAAATTGTTATCCGCTCACAATTCCACACAACATACGAGCCGGAAGCATAAAGTGT
AAAGCCTGGGGTGCCTAATGAGTGAGCTAACTCACATTAATTGCGTTGCGCTCACTGCCCGCTTTCCAGT
CGGGAAACCTGTCGTGCCAGCTGCATTAATGAATCGGCCAACGCGCGGGGAGAGGCGGTTTGCGTATTGG
GCGCTCTTCCGCTTCCTCGCTCACTGACTCGCTGCGCTCGGTCGTTCGGCTGCGGCGAGCGGTATCAGCT
CACTCAAAGGCGGTAATACGGTTATCCACAGAATCAGGGGATAACGCAGGAAAGAACATGTGAGCAAAAG
GCCAGCAAAAGGCCAGGAACCGTAAAAAGGCCGCGTTGCTGGCGTTTTTCCATAGGCTCCGCCCCCCTGA
CGAGCATCACAAAAATCGACGCTCAAGTCAGAGGTGGCGAAACCCGACAGGACTATAAAGATACCAGGCG
TTTCCCCCTGGAAGCTCCCTCGTGCGCTCTCCTGTTCCGACCCTGCCGCTTACCGGATACCTGTCCGCCT
TTCTCCCTTCGGGAAGCGTGGCGCTTTCTCATAGCTCACGCTGTAGGTATCTCAGTTCGGTGTAGGTCGT
TCGCTCCAAGCTGGGCTGTGTGCACGAACCCCCCGTTCAGCCCGACCGCTGCGCCTTATCCGGTAACTAT
CGTCTTGAGTCCAACCCGGTAAGACACGACTTATCGCCACTGGCAGCAGCCACTGGTAACAGGATTAGCA
GAGCGAGGTATGTAGGCGGTGCTACAGAGTTCTTGAAGTGGTGGCCTAACTACGGCTACACTAGAAGAAC
AGTATTTGGTATCTGCGCTCTGCTGAAGCCAGTTACCTTCGGAAAAAGAGTTGGTAGCTCTTGATCCGGC
AAACAAACCACCGCTGGTAGCGGTGGTTTTTTTGTTTGCAAGCAGCAGATTACGCGCAGAAAAAAAGGAT
CTCAAGAAGATCCTTTGATCTTTTCTACGGGGTCTGACGCTCAGTGGAACGAAAACTCACGTTAAGGGAT
TTTGGTCATGAGATTATCAAAAAGGATCTTCACCTAGATCCTTTTAAATTAAAAATGAAGTTTTAAATCA
ATCTAAAGTATATATGAGTAAACTTGGTCTGACAGTTACCAATGCTTAATCAGTGAGGCACCTATCTCAG
CGATCTGTCTATTTCGTTCATCCATAGTTGCCTGACTCCCCGTCGTGTAGATAACTACGATACGGGAGGG
CTTACCATCTGGCCCCAGTGCTGCAATGATACCGCGAGACCCACGCTCACCGGCTCCAGATTTATCAGCA
ATAAACCAGCCAGCCGGAAGGGCCGAGCGCAGAAGTGGTCCTGCAACTTTATCCGCCTCCATCCAGTCTA
TTAATTGTTGCCGGGAAGCTAGAGTAAGTAGTTCGCCAGTTAATAGTTTGCGCAACGTTGTTGCCATTGC
TACAGGCATCGTGGTGTCACGCTCGTCGTTTGGTATGGCTTCATTCAGCTCCGGTTCCCAACGATCAAGG
CGAGTTACATGATCCCCCATGTTGTGCAAAAAAGCGGTTAGCTCCTTCGGTCCTCCGATCGTTGTCAGAA
GTAAGTTGGCCGCAGTGTTATCACTCATGGTTATGGCAGCACTGCATAATTCTCTTACTGTCATGCCATC
CGTAAGATGCTTTTCTGTGACTGGTGAGTACTCAACCAAGTCATTCTGAGAATAGTGTATGCGGCGACCG
AGTTGCTCTTGCCCGGCGTCAATACGGGATAATACCGCGCCACATAGCAGAACTTTAAAAGTGCTCATCA
TTGGAAAACGTTCTTCGGGGCGAAAACTCTCAAGGATCTTACCGCTGTTGAGATCCAGTTCGATGTAACC
CACTCGTGCACCCAACTGATCTTCAGCATCTTTTACTTTCACCAGCGTTTCTGGGTGAGCAAAAACAGGA
AGGCAAAATGCCGCAAAAAAGGGAATAAGGGCGACACGGAAATGTTGAATACTCATACTCTTCCTTTTTC
AATATTATTGAAGCATTTATCAGGGTTATTGTCTCATGAGCGGATACATATTTGAATGTATTTAGAAAAA
TAAACAAATAGGGGTTCCGCGCACATTTCCCCGAAAAGTGCCACCTG
[124 nt withheld, positions 4388-4511]
C
[91 nt withheld, positions 4513-4603]
A
[49 nt withheld, positions 4605-4653]
CCTTTGACGTTGGAGTCCACGTTCTTT
[37 nt withheld, positions 4681-4717]
ACCCTATCTCGGTCTATTCTTTTGATTTATAAGGGATTTTGCCGATTTCGGCCTATTGGTTAAAAAAATG
AGCTGATTTAACAAAAATTTAACGCGAATTTTAACAAAATATTAACGCTTACAATTTCCATTCGCCATTC
AGGCTGCGCAACTGTTGGGAAGGGCGATCGGTGCGGGCCTCTTCGCTATTACGCCAGCTGGCGAAAGGGG
GATGTGCTGCAAGGCGATTAAGTTGGGTAACGCCAGGGTTTTCCCAGTCACGACGTT
